>Addgene plasmid #237935 | TRBV12-3 | addgene full sequence | sequence record 486349 | Addgene NGS Result
CTGAGAGACTCTAAATCCAGTGACAAGTCTGTCTGCCTATTCACCGATTTTGATTCTCAAACAAATGTGT
CACAAAGTAAGGATTCTGACGTCTATATCACAGACAAAACTGTGCTAGACATGAGGTCTATGGACTTCAA
GAGCAACAGTGCTGTGGCCTGGAGCAACAAATCTGACTTTGCATGTGCAAACGCCTTCAACAACAGCATT
ATTCCAGAAGATACCTTCTTCCCCAGCCCAGAAAGTTCCTGTGATGTCAAGCTGGTCGAGAAATCTTTTG
AAACAGATACGAACCTAAACTTTCAAAACCTGTCAGTGATTGGGTTCCGAATCCTCCTCCTGAAAGTGGC
CGGGTTTAATCTGCTCATGACGCTGCGGCTGTGGTCCAGCTGAGGAATTCATCAGAAGAGCCTCGAGGCG
GCCGCATGTGAGTCTCCCTATAGTGAGTCGTATTAATTTCGCGGGCGGAACCCCTATTTGTTTATTTTTC
TAAATACATTCAAATATGTATCCGCTCATGAGTAGCACCAGGCGTTTAAGGGCACCAATAACTGCCTTAA
AAAAATTACGCCCCGCCCTGCCACTCATCGCAGTACTGTTGTAATTCATTAAGCATTCTGCCGACATGGA
AGCCATCACAAACGGCATGATGAACCTGAATCGCCAGCGGCATCAGCACCTTGTCGCCTTGCGTATAATA
TTTGCCCATGGTGAAAACGGGGGCGAAGAAGTTGTCCATATTGGCCACGTTTAAATCAAAACTGGTGAAA
CTCACCCAGGGATTGGCTGAGACAAAAAACATATTCTCAATAAACCCTTTAGGGAAATAGGCCAGGTTTT
CACCGTAACACGCCACATCTTGCGAATATATGTGTAGAAACTGCCGGAAATCGTCGTGGTATTCACTCCA
GAGCGATGAAAACGTTTCAGTTTGCTCATGGAAAACGGTGTAACAAGGGTGAACACTATCCCATATCACC
AGCTCACCGTCTTTCATTGCCATACGAAATTCCGGATGAGCATTCATCAGGCGGGCAAGAATGTGAATAA
AGGCCGGATAAAACTTGTGCTTATTTTTCTTTACGGTCTTTAAAAAGGCCGTAATATCCAGCTGAACGGT
CTGGTTATAGGTACATTGAGCAACTGACTGAAATGCCTCAAAATGTTCTTTACGATGCCATTGGGATATA
TCAACGGTGGTATATCCAGTGATTTTTTTCTCCATTTTAGCTTCCTTAGCTCCTGAAAATCTCGATAACT
CAAAAAATACGCCCGGTAGTGATCTTATTTCATTATGGTGAAAGTTGGAACCTCTTACGTGCCGATCAAA
GTCTCATTTTCGCCAAAAGTTGTCATGACCAAAATCCCTTAACGTGAGTTTTCGTTCCACTGAGCGTCAG
ACCCCGTAGAAAAGATCAAAGGATCTTCTTGAGATCCTTTTTTTCTGCGCGTAATCTGCTGCTTGCAAAC
AAAAAAACCACCGCTACCAGCGGTGGTTTGTTTGCCGGATCAAGAGCTACCAACTCTTTTTCCGAAGGTA
ACTGGCTTCAGCAGAGCGCAGATACCAAATACTGTTCTTCTAGTGTAGCCGTAGTTAGGCCACCACTTCA
AGAACTCTGTAGCACCGCCTACATACCTCGCTCTGCTAATCCTGTTACCAGTGGCTGCTGCCAGTGGCGA
TAAGTCGTGTCTTACCGGGTTGGACTCAAGACGATAGTTACCGGATAAGGCGCAGCGGTCGGGCTGAACG
GGGGGTTCGTGCACACAGCCCAGCTTGGAGCGAACGACCTACACCGAACTGAGATACCTACAGCGTGAGC
TATGAGAAAGCGCCACGCTTCCCGAAGGGAGAAAGGCGGACAGGTATCCGGTAAGCGGCAGGGTCGGAAC
AGGAGAGCGCACGAGGGAGCTTCCAGGGGGAAACGCCTGGTATCTTTATAGTCCTGTCGGGTTTCGCCAC
CTCTGACTTGAGCGTCGATTTTTGTGATGCTCGTCAGGGGGGCGGAGCCTATGGAAAAACGCCAGCAATG
CGGCCTTTTTACGGTTCCTGGCCTTTTGCTGGCCTTTTGCTCACATGTTCTTTCCTGCGTTATCCCCTGA
TTCTGTGGATAACCGTATTACCGCCTTTGAGTGAGCTGATACCGCTCGCCGCAGCCGAACGACCGAGCGC
AGCGAGTCAGTGAGCGAGGAAGCCGAAAAATCAATAATCAGACAACAAGATGTGCGAACTCGATATTTTA
CACGACTCTCTTTACCAATTCTGCCCCGAATTACACTTAAAACGACTCAACAGCTTAACGTTGGCTTGCC
ACGCATTACTTGACTGTAAAACTCTCACTCTTACCGAACTTGGCCGTAACCTGCCAACCAAAGCGAGAAC
AAAACATAACATCAAACGAATCGACCGATTGTTAGGTAATCGTCACTTGCAGGAAGGTTTAAACGCATTT
AGGTGACACTATAGAAGTGTGTATCGCTCGAGGCTCTTCAGCATCTAGAGCCACCGGCATGAGCCACCAT
GGACTCCTGGACCTTCTGCTGTGTGTCCCTTTGCATCCTGGTAGCGAAGCATACAGATGCTGGAGTTATC
CAGTCACCCCGCCATGAGGTGACAGAGATGGGACAAGAAGTGACTCTGAGATGTAAACCAATTTCAGGCC
ACAACTCCCTTTTCTGGTACAGACAGACCATGATGCGGGGACTGGAGTTGCTCATTTACTTTAACAACAA
CGTTCCGATAGATGATTCAGGGATGCCCGAGGATCGATTCTCAGCTAAGATGCCTAATGCATCATTCTCC
ACTCTGAAGATCCAGCCCTCAGAACCCCGGGACTAGTCTTCGTCACGAGACGTAATGGAGACCATGCGAT
ATCCGTAGGTCTCGAAACCGTCTCGGGGTGAAGACATCCCGGACCCTGCCGTGTACCAG
Features (pLannotate 1.2.2; 7 found; start..end, strand, type, name):
    437..455     -  promoter       T7 promoter: promoter for bacteriophage T7 RNA polymerase
    465..522     +  promoter       AmpR promoter (fragment): bla
    569..1225    -  CDS            cat: CAT_ECOLX - Experimental evidence at protein level: Swiss-Prot protein existence level 1. This enzyme is an effector of chloramphenicol resistance in bacteria. From Escherichia coli. This protein is used as a marker in many commonly used cloning vectors, such as pACYC184.
   1226..1328    -  promoter       cat promoter: promoter of the E. coli cat gene encoding chloramphenicol acetyltransferase
   1429..2017    +  rep_origin     ori: high-copy-number ColE1/pMB1/pBR322/pUC origin of replication
   2447..2465    +  promoter       SP6 promoter: promoter for bacteriophage SP6 RNA polymerase
   2585..390     +  CDS            TRA (fragment) (across the origin): TRAR2_HUMAN - Experimental evidence at protein level: Swiss-Prot protein existence level 1. The alpha chain of TRAV38-2DV8*01J31*01C*01/TRBV25- 1*01J2S3*01C2*01 alpha-beta T cell receptor (TR) clonotype that displays pan-cancer cell recognition via the invariant MR1 molecule. On CD8-positive T cell clone MC.7.G5, likely recognizes tumor-specific or -associated metabolite(s) essential for cancer cell survival, triggering killing of many cancer cell types including lung, melanoma, leukemia, colon, breast, prostate, bone and ovarian cancer cells. Mediates cancer cell cytotoxicity in an HLA-indepe
