[The description below was written by a language model from this plasmid's Addgene catalogue record and pLannotate feature annotations shown in this document.]
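Description:
TRBV12-3 is a small bacterial cloning plasmid (about 2.9 kb as sequenced) built on the pGGA-select backbone and catalogued as a synthetic biology vector. It is a parts plasmid, not an expression construct. The insert, TRBV12-3-TRAC, is human sequence with no recorded mutations. It pairs the T cell receptor beta variable gene segment TRBV12-3 with the TCR alpha constant region (TRAC), so that the two can be used as a prefabricated module when full TCRs are assembled by cloning. The plasmid is propagated in E. coli from a high-copy ColE1/pUC-type origin. Selection is with chloramphenicol, conferred by the cat gene under its native promoter. A short AmpR promoter fragment is also annotated, but no beta-lactamase coding sequence is present.

The automated annotation detects a single insert-related feature, a fragment matching a human TCR alpha chain that spans the plasmid's numbering origin. This is consistent with the TRAC portion. The TRBV12-3 segment itself is not separately annotated, and the annotated span is longer than the 411 bp insert size in the catalogue, so the exact boundaries of the parts cannot be resolved from the record. SP6 and T7 promoters flank the insert region and point inward toward it. These are standard features of cloning backbones of this kind and are often used as sequencing primer sites. No mammalian promoter, polyadenylation signal or viral element is annotated, so the plasmid is not designed to express a TCR directly. The cloning method is listed as unknown, and any restriction sites used for assembly are not stated. The associated work concerns scalable TCR synthesis and screening for antigen reactivity mapping, which suggests this plasmid is one member of a library of V-gene modules.
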