Addgene plasmid #237935: TRBV12-3
Purpose: Encodes TRBV12-3 allele and TRAC to generate TCRs via cloning
Depositing lab: Michael Birnbaum. Depositing organization: Massachusetts Institute of Technology. Publication: Scalable TCR synthesis and screening enable antigen reactivity mapping in vitiligo. Gaglione SA, Mukkamala RS, Krishna C, Smith BE, Wadsworth MH 2nd, Jelinsky SA, Perez CR, Schmidt-Hong L, Katz EL, Gellatly KJ, Ali LR, Shen J, Holec PV, Zhao QH, Chan AO, Xu EJK, Kravarik KM, Guzova JA, Dobson CS, Singh H, Garber M, Dougan M, Dougan SK, Harris JE, Winkler A, Birnbaum ME. Immunity. 2026 Feb 10;59(2):477-493.e9. doi: 10.1016/j.immuni.2026.01.001. Epub 2026 Jan 28. PubMed 41610844.
Backbone
  Vector backbone: pGGA-select
  Backbone manufacturer: Addgene Plasmid #195714
  Backbone size w/o insert (bp): 2518
  Vector type: Synthetic Biology
Growth in bacteria
  Bacterial resistance: Chloramphenicol, 25 μg/mL
  Growth temperature: 37°C
  Growth strain: DH5alpha
  Copy number: High Copy
Gene/Insert
  Gene/Insert name: TRBV12-3-TRAC
  Species: H. sapiens (human)
  Insert size (bp): 411
  Mutation: None
  Entrez Gene: TRBV12-3 (a.k.a. TCRBV12S3, TCRBV8S1, TRBV123)
  Cloning method: Unknown
Terms and licenses: Academic/Nonprofit Terms; Industry Terms: Not Available to Industry
Depositor comments: Please visit https://doi.org/10.1101/2025.04.24.649726 for bioRxiv preprint.
How to cite: TRBV12-3 was a gift from Michael Birnbaum (Addgene plasmid # 237935 ; http://n2t.net/addgene:237935 ; RRID:Addgene_237935)
